>Addgene plasmid #111215 | EGFP-AR | depositor full sequence | sequence record 209109 | EGFP-AR sequence 7508 bps
TAGTTATTAATAGTAATCAATTACGGGGTCATTAGTTCATAGCCCATATATGGAGTTCCGCGTTACATAA
CTTACGGTAAATGGCCCGCCTGGCTGACCGCCCAACGACCCCCGCCCATTGACGTCAATAATGACGTATG
TTCCCATAGTAACGCCAATAGGGACTTTCCATTGACGTCAATGGGTGGAGTATTTACGGTAAACTGCCCA
CTTGGCAGTACATCAAGTGTATCATATGCCAAGTACGCCCCCTATTGACGTCAATGACGGTAAATGGCCC
GCCTGGCATTATGCCCAGTACATGACCTTATGGGACTTTCCTACTTGGCAGTACATCTACGTATTAGTCA
TCGCTATTACCATGGTGATGCGGTTTTGGCAGTACATCAATGGGCGTGGATAGCGGTTTGACTCACGGGG
ATTTCCAAGTCTCCACCCCATTGACGTCAATGGGAGTTTGTTTTGGCACCAAAATCAACGGGACTTTCCA
AAATGTCGTAACAACTCCGCCCCATTGACGCAAATGGGCGGTAGGCGTGTACGGTGGGAGGTCTATATAA
GCAGAGCTGGTTTAGTGAACCGTCAGATCCGCTAGCGCTACCGGTCGCCACCATGGTGAGCAAGGGCGAG
GAGCTGTTCACCGGGGTGGTGCCCATCCTGGTCGAGCTGGACGGCGACGTAAACGGCCACAAGTTCAGCG
TGTCCGGCGAGGGCGAGGGCGATGCCACCTACGGCAAGCTGACCCTGAAGTTCATCTGCACCACCGGCAA
GCTGCCCGTGCCCTGGCCCACCCTCGTGACCACCCTGACCTACGGCGTGCAGTGCTTCAGCCGCTACCCC
GACCACATGAAGCAGCACGACTTCTTCAAGTCCGCCATGCCCGAAGGCTACGTCCAGGAGCGCACCATCT
TCTTCAAGGACGACGGCAACTACAAGACCCGCGCCGAGGTGAAGTTCGAGGGCGACACCCTGGTGAACCG
CATCGAGCTGAAGGGCATCGACTTCAAGGAGGACGGCAACATCCTGGGGCACAAGCTGGAGTACAACTAC
AACAGCCACAACGTCTATATCATGGCCGACAAGCAGAAGAACGGCATCAAGGTGAACTTCAAGATCCGCC
ACAACATCGAGGACGGCAGCGTGCAGCTCGCCGACCACTACCAGCAGAACACCCCCATCGGCGACGGCCC
CGTGCTGCTGCCCGACAACCACTACCTGAGCACCCAGTCCGCCCTGAGCAAAGACCCCAACGAGAAGCGC
GATCACATGGTCCTGCTGGAGTTCGTGACCGCCGCCGGGATCACTCTCGGCATGGACGAGCTGTACAAGT
CCGGACTCAGATCTCGAGGAATTCGGTGGAAGCTACAGACAAGCTCAAGGATGGAGGTGCAGTTAGGGCT
GGGAAGGGTCTACCCACGGCCCCCATCCAAGACCTATCGAGGAGCGTTCCAGAATCTGTTCCAGAGCGTG
CGCGAAGCGATCCAGAACCCGGGCCCCAGGCACCCTGAGGCCGCTAACATAGCACCTCCCGGCGCCTGTT
TACAGCAGAGGCAGGAGACTAGCCCCCGGCGGCGGCGGCGGCAGCAGCACACTGAGGATGGTTCTCCTCA
AGCCCACATCAGAGGCCCCACAGGCTACCTGGCCCTGGAGGAGGAACAGCAGCCTTCACAGCAGCAGGCA
GCCTCCGAGGGCCACCCTGAGAGCAGCTGCCTCCCCGAGCCTGGGGCGGCCACCGCTCCTGGCAAGGGGC
TGCCGCAGCAGCCACCAGCTCCTCCAGATCAGGATGACTCAGCTGCCCCATCCACGTTGTCCCTGCTGGG
CCCCACTTTCCCAGGCTTAAGCAGCTGCTCCGCCGACATTAAAGACATTTTGAACGAGGCCGGCACCATG
CAACTTCTTCAGCAGCAGCAACAACAGCAGCAGCACCAACAGCAGCACCAACAGCACCAACAGCAGCAGG
AGGTAATCTCCGAAGGCAGCAGCGCAAGAGCCAGGGAGGCCACGGGGGCTCCCTCTTCCTCCAAGGATAG
TTACCTAGGGGGCAATTCAACCATATCTGACAGTGCCAAGGAGTTGTGTAAAGCAGTGTCTGTGTCCATG
GGATTGGGTGTGGAAGCATTGGAACATCTGAGTCCAGGGGAACAGCTTCGGGGAGACTGCATGTACGCGT
CGCTCCTGGGAGGTCCACCCGCGGTGCGTCCCACTCCTTGTGCGCCGCTGCCCGAATGCAAAGGTCTTCC
CCTGGACGAAGGCCCAGGCAAAAGCACTGAAGAGACTGCTGAGTATTCCTCTTTCAAGGGAGGTTACGCC
AAAGGATTGGAAGGTGAGAGCTTGGGGTGCTCTGGCAGCAGTGAAGCAGGTAGCTCTGGGACACTTGAGA
TCCCGTCCTCTCTGTCTCTGTATAAATCTGGAGCACTAGACGAGGCAGCAGCATACCAGAATCGCGACTA
CTACAACTTTCCGCTGGCTCTGTCCGGGCCGCCGCACCCCCCGCCCCCTACCCATCCACACGCCCGTATC
AAGCTGGAGAACCCATTGGACTACGGCAGCGCCTGGGCTGCGGCGGCAGCGCAATGCCGCTATGGGGACT
TGGGTAGTCTACATGGAGGGAGTGTAGCCGGGCCCAGCACTGGATCGCCCCCAGCCACCACCTCTTCTTC
CTGGCATACTCTCTTCACAGCTGAAGAAGGCCAATTATATGGGCCAGGAGGCGGGGGCGGCAGCAGCAGC
CCAAGCGATGCCGGGCCTGTAGCCCCCTATGGCTACACTCGGCCCCCTCAGGGGCTGACAAGCCAGGAGA
GTGACTACTCTGCCTCCGAAGTGTGGTATCCTGGTGGAGTTGTGAACAGAGTACCCTATCCCAGTCCCAA
TTGTGTCAAAAGTGAAATGGGACCTTGGATGGAGAACTACTCCGGACCTTATGGGGACATGCGTTTGGAC
AGTACCAGGGACCATGTTTTACCCATCGACTATTACTTTCCACCCCAGAAGACCTGCCTGATCTGTGGAG
ATGAAGCTTCTGGCTGTCACTACGGAGCTCTCACTTGTGGCAGCTGCAAGGTCTTCTTCAAAAGAGCCGC
TGAAGGGAAACAGAAGTATCTATGTGCCAGCAGAAACGATTGTACCATTGATAAATTTCGGAGGAAAAAT
TGCCCATCTTGTCGTCTCCGGAAATGTTATGAAGCAGGGATGACTCTGGGAGCTCGTAAGCTGAAGAAAC
TTGGAAATCTAAAACTACAGGAGGAAGGAGAAAACTCCAATGCTGGCAGCCCCACTGAGGACCCATCCCA
GAAGATGACTGTATCACACATTGAAGGCTATGAATGTCAGCCTATCTTTCTTAACGTCCTGGAAGCCATT
GAGCCAGGAGTGGTGTGTGCCGGACATGACAACAACCAACCAGATTCCTTTGCTGCCTTGTTATCTAGCC
TCAATGAGCTTGGAGAGAGGCAGCTTGTGCATGTGGTCAAGTGGGCCAAGGCCTTGCCTGGCTTCCGCAA
CTTGCATGTGGATGACCAGATGGCGGTCATTCAGTATTCCTGGATGGGACTGATGGTATTTGCCATGGGT
TGGCGGTCCTTCACTAATGTCAACTCCAGGATGCTCTACTTTGCACCTGACTTGGTTTTCAATGAGTACC
GCATGCACAAGTCTCGGATGTACAGCCAGTGTGTGAGGATGAGGCACCTGTCTCAAGAGTTTGGATGGCT
CCAAATAACCCCCCAGGAATTCCTGTGCATGAAAGCACTGCTGCTCTTCAGCATTATTCCAGTGGATGGG
CTGAAAAATCAAAAATTCTTTGATGAACTTCGAATGAACTACATCAAGGAACTCGATCGCATCATTGCAT
GCAAAAGAAAGAATCCCACATCCTGCTCAAGGCGCTTCTACCAGCTCACCAAGCTCCTGGATTCTGTGCA
GCCTATTGCAAGAGAGCTGCATCAGTTCACTTTTGACCTGCTAATCAAGTCCCATATGGTGAGCGTGGAC
TTTCCTGAAATGATGGCAGAGATCATCTCTGTGCAAGTGCCCAAGATCCTTTCTGGGAAAGTCAAGCCCA
TCTATTTCCACACACAGTGGAGATTTGGAAACCCTAATACCCAAAACCCACCTTGTTCCCTTTCCAGATG
TCTTCTGCCTGTTATATAACTCTGCACTACTTCTCTGGATCCACCGGATCTAGATAACTGATCATAATCA
GCCATACCACATTTGTAGAGGTTTTACTTGCTTTAAAAAACCTCCCACACCTCCCCCTGAACCTGAAACA
TAAAATGAATGCAATTGTTGTTGTTAACTTGTTTATTGCAGCTTATAATGGTTACAAATAAAGCAATAGC
ATCACAAATTTCACAAATAAAGCATTTTTTTCACTGCATTCTAGTTGTGGTTTGTCCAAACTCATCAATG
TATCTTAACGCGTAAATTGTAAGCGTTAATATTTTGTTAAAATTCGCGTTAAATTTTTGTTAAATCAGCT
CATTTTTTAACCAATAGGCCGAAATCGGCAAAATCCCTTATAAATCAAAAGAATAGACCGAGATAGGGT
[37 nt withheld, positions 4550-4586]
AAAGAACGTGGACTCCAACGTCAAAGG
[49 nt withheld, positions 4614-4662]
T
[91 nt withheld, positions 4664-4754]
G
[124 nt withheld, positions 4756-4879]
CAGGTGGCACTTTTCGGGGAAATGTGCGCGGAACCCCTATTTGTTTATTTTTCTAAATACATTCAAATAT
GTATCCGCTCATGAGACAATAACCCTGATAAATGCTTCAATAATATTGAAAAAGGAAGAGTCCTGAGGCG
GAAAGAACCAGCTGTGGAATGTGTGTCAGTTAGGGTGTGGAAAGTCCCCAGGCTCCCCAGCAGGCAGAAG
TATGCAAAGCATGCATCTCAATTAGTCAGCAACCAGGTGTGGAAAGTCCCCAGGCTCCCCAGCAGGCAGA
AGTATGCAAAGCATGCATCTCAATTAGTCAGCAACCATAGTCCCGCCCCTAACTCCGCCCATCCCGCCCC
TAACTCCGCCCAGTTCCGCCCATTCTCCGCCCCATGGCTGACTAATTTTTTTTATTTATGCAGAGGCCGA
GGCCGCCTCGGCCTCTGAGCTATTCCAGAAGTAGTGAGGAGGCTTTTTTGGAGGCCTAGGCTTTTGCAAA
GATCGATCAAGAGACAGGATGAGGATCGTTTCGCATGATTGAACAAGATGGATTGCACGCAGGTTCTCCG
GCCGCTTGGGTGGAGAGGCTATTCGGCTATGACTGGGCACAACAGACAATCGGCTGCTCTGATGCCGCCG
TGTTCCGGCTGTCAGCGCAGGGGCGCCCGGTTCTTTTTGTCAAGACCGACCTGTCCGGTGCCCTGAATGA
ACTGCAAGACGAGGCAGCGCGGCTATCGTGGCTGGCCACGACGGGCGTTCCTTGCGCAGCTGTGCTCGAC
GTTGTCACTGAAGCGGGAAGGGACTGGCTGCTATTGGGCGAAGTGCCGGGGCAGGATCTCCTGTCATCTC
ACCTTGCTCCTGCCGAGAAAGTATCCATCATGGCTGATGCAATGCGGCGGCTGCATACGCTTGATCCGGC
TACCTGCCCATTCGACCACCAAGCGAAACATCGCATCGAGCGAGCACGTACTCGGATGGAAGCCGGTCTT
GTCGATCAGGATGATCTGGACGAAGAGCATCAGGGGCTCGCGCCAGCCGAACTGTTCGCCAGGCTCAAGG
CGAGCATGCCCGACGGCGAGGATCTCGTCGTGACCCATGGCGATGCCTGCTTGCCGAATATCATGGTGGA
AAATGGCCGCTTTTCTGGATTCATCGACTGTGGCCGGCTGGGTGTGGCGGACCGCTATCAGGACATAGCG
TTGGCTACCCGTGATATTGCTGAAGAGCTTGGCGGCGAATGGGCTGACCGCTTCCTCGTGCTTTACGGTA
TCGCCGCTCCCGATTCGCAGCGCATCGCCTTCTATCGCCTTCTTGACGAGTTCTTCTGAGCGGGACTCTG
GGGTTCGAAATGACCGACCAAGCGACGCCCAACCTGCCATCACGAGATTTCGATTCCACCGCCGCCTTCT
ATGAAAGGTTGGGCTTCGGAATCGTTTTCCGGGACGCCGGCTGGATGATCCTCCAGCGCGGGGATCTCAT
GCTGGAGTTCTTCGCCCACCCTAGGGGGAGGCTAACTGAAACACGGAAGGAGACAATACCGGAAGGAACC
CGCGCTATGACGGCAATAAAAAGACAGAATAAAACGCACGGTGTTGGGTCGTTTGTTCATAAACGCGGGG
TTCGGTCCCAGGGCTGGCACTCTGTCGATACCCCACCGAGACCCCATTGGGGCCAATACGCCCGCGTTTC
TTCCTTTTCCCCACCCCACCCCCCAAGTTCGGGTGAAGGCCCAGGGCTCGCAGCCAACGTCGGGGCGGCA
GGCCCTGCCATAGCCTCAGGTTACTCATATATACTTTAGATTGATTTAAAACTTCATTTTTAATTTAAAA
GGATCTAGGTGAAGATCCTTTTTGATAATCTCATGACCAAAATCCCTTAACGTGAGTTTTCGTTCCACTG
AGCGTCAGACCCCGTAGAAAAGATCAAAGGATCTTCTTGAGATCCTTTTTTTCTGCGCGTAATCTGCTGC
TTGCAAACAAAAAAACCACCGCTACCAGCGGTGGTTTGTTTGCCGGATCAAGAGCTACCAACTCTTTTTC
CGAAGGTAACTGGCTTCAGCAGAGCGCAGATACCAAATACTGTCCTTCTAGTGTAGCCGTAGTTAGGCCA
CCACTTCAAGAACTCTGTAGCACCGCCTACATACCTCGCTCTGCTAATCCTGTTACCAGTGGCTGCTGCC
AGTGGCGATAAGTCGTGTCTTACCGGGTTGGACTCAAGACGATAGTTACCGGATAAGGCGCAGCGGTCGG
GCTGAACGGGGGGTTCGTGCACACAGCCCAGCTTGGAGCGAACGACCTACACCGAACTGAGATACCTACA
GCGTGAGCTATGAGAAAGCGCCACGCTTCCCGAAGGGAGAAAGGCGGACAGGTATCCGGTAAGCGGCAGG
GTCGGAACAGGAGAGCGCACGAGGGAGCTTCCAGGGGGAAACGCCTGGTATCTTTATAGTCCTGTCGGGT
TTCGCCACCTCTGACTTGAGCGTCGATTTTTGTGATGCTCGTCAGGGGGGCGGAGCCTATGGAAAAACGC
CAGCAACGCGGCCTTTTTACGGTTCCTGGCCTTTTGCTGGCCTTTTGCTCACATGTTCTTTCCTGCGTTA
TCCCCTGATTCTGTGGATAACCGTATTACCGCCATGCAT
Features (pLannotate 1.2.2; 15 found; start..end, strand, type, name):
     61..364     +  enhancer       CMV enhancer: human cytomegalovirus immediate early enhancer
    365..568     +  promoter       CMV promoter: human cytomegalovirus (CMV) immediate early promoter
    613..1329    +  CDS            EGFP: EGFP is a basic (constitutively fluorescent) green fluorescent protein published in 1996, derived from Aequorea victoria. It is reported to be a rapidly-maturing weak dimer with moderate acid sensitivity.
   1330..1348    +  misc_feature   MCS (fragment): multiple cloning site
   1381..4077    +  CDS            Ar: ANDR_MOUSE - Also known as Nr3c4. Experimental evidence at protein level: Swiss-Prot protein existence level 1. Steroid hormone receptors are ligand-activated transcription factors that regulate eukaryotic gene expression and affect cellular proliferation and differentiation in target tissues. Transcription factor activity is modulated by bound coactivator and corepressor proteins like ZBTB7A that recruits NCOR1 and NCOR2 to the androgen response elements/ARE on target genes, negatively regulating androgen receptor signaling and androgen-induced cell proliferation. Transcription activation is
   4189..4273    +  CDS            large T antigen (fragment): large T antigen from SV40 (simian virus 40)
   4296..4417    +  polyA_signal   SV40 poly(A) signal: SV40 polyadenylation signal
   4451..4879    -  rep_origin     f1 ori (sequence partly withheld): f1 bacteriophage origin of replication; arrow indicates direction of (+) strand synthesis
   4906..5010    +  promoter       AmpR promoter: bla
   5012..5369    +  promoter       SV40 promoter: SV40 enhancer and early promoter
   5404..6198    +  CDS            NeoR/KanR: aminoglycoside phosphotransferase from Tn5; aph(3')-II (or nptII); confers resistance to neomycin, kanamycin, and G418 (Geneticin®)
   6219..6371    +  CDS            ble (fragment): BLE_KLEPN - Experimental evidence at protein level: Swiss-Prot protein existence level 1. Binding protein with a strong affinity to the bleomycin family of antibiotics. Binds to CL990; an antimitotic-antibiotic compound. From Klebsiella pneumoniae.
   6430..6477    +  polyA_signal   HSV TK poly(A) signal: herpes simplex virus thymidine kinase polyadenylation signal (Cole and Stacy, 1985)
   6568..6584    -  polyA_signal   bGH poly(A) signal (fragment): bovine growth hormone polyadenylation signal
   6806..7394    +  rep_origin     ori: high-copy-number ColE1/pMB1/pBR322/pUC origin of replication
