>Addgene plasmid #111215 | EGFP-AR | addgene full sequence | sequence record 264404 | Addgene NGS Result
GAACTGGGCGGAGTTAGGGGCGGGATGGGCGGAGTTAGGGGCGGGACTATGGTTGCTGACTAATTGAGAT
GCATGCTTTGCATACTTCTGCCTGCTGGGGAGCCTGGGGACTTTCCACACCTGGTTGCTGACTAATTGAG
ATGCATGCTTTGCATACTTCTGCCTGCTGGGGAGCCTGGGGACTTTCCACACCCTAACTGACACACATTC
CACAGCTGGTTCTTTCCGCCTCAGGACTCTTCCTTTTTCAATATTATTGAAGCATTTATCAGGGTTATTG
TCTCATGAGCGGATACATATTTGAATGTATTTAGAAAAATAAACAAATAGGGGTTCCGCGCACATTTCCC
CGAAAAGTGCCACCTG
[124 nt withheld, positions 367-490]
C
[91 nt withheld, positions 492-582]
A
[49 nt withheld, positions 584-632]
CCTTTGACGTTGGAGTCCACGTTCTTT
[37 nt withheld, positions 660-696]
ACCCTATCTCGGTCTATTCTTTTGATTTATAAGGGATTTTGCCGATTTCGGCCTATTGGTTAAAAAATGA
GCTGATTTAACAAAAATTTAACGCGAATTTTAACAAAATATTAACGCTTACAATTTACGCGTTAAGATAC
ATTGATGAGTTTGGACAAACCACAACTAGAATGCAGTGAAAAAAATGCTTTATTTGTGAAATTTGTGATG
CTATTGCTTTATTTGTAACCATTATAAGCTGCAATAAACAAGTTAACAACAACAATTGCATTCATTTTAT
GTTTCAGGTTCAGGGGGAGGTGTGGGAGGTTTTTTAAAGCAAGTAAAACCTCTACAAATGTGGTATGGCT
GATTATGATCAGTTATCTAGATCCGGTGGATCCAGAGAAGTAGTGCAGAGTTATATAACAGGCAGAAGAC
ATCTGGAAAGGGAACAAGGTGGGTTTTGGGTATTAGGGTTTCCAAATCTCCACTGTGTGTGGAAATAGAT
GGGCTTGACTTTCCCAGAAAGGATCTTGGGCACTTGCACAGAGATGATCTCTGCCATCATTTCAGGAAAG
TCCACGCTCACCATATGGGACTTGATTAGCAGGTCAAAAGTGAACTGATGCAGCTCTCTTGCAATAGGCT
GCACAGAATCCAGGAGCTTGGTGAGCTGGTAGAAGCGCCTTGAGCAGGATGTGGGATTCTTTCTTTTGCA
TGCAATGATGCGATCGAGTTCCTTGATGTAGTTCATTCGAAGTTCATCAAAGAATTTTTGATTTTTCAGC
CCATCCACTGGAATAATGCTGAAGAGCAGCAGTGCTTTCATGCACAGGAATTCCTGGGGGGTTATTTGGA
GCCATCCAAACTCTTGAGACAGGTGCCTCATCCTCACACACTGGCTGTACATCCGAGACTTGTGCATGCG
GTACTCATTGAAAACCAAGTCAGGTGCAAAGTAGAGCATCCTGGAGTTGACATTAGTGAAGGACCGCCAA
CCCATGGCAAATACCATCAGTCCCATCCAGGAATACTGAATGACCGCCATCTGGTCATCCACATGCAAGT
TGCGGAAGCCAGGCAAGGCCTTGGCCCACTTGACCACATGCACAAGCTGCCTCTCTCCAAGCTCATTGAG
GCTAGATAACAAGGCAGCAAAGGAATCTGGTTGGTTGTTGTCATGTCCGGCACACACCACTCCTGGCTCA
ATGGCTTCCAGGACGTTAAGAAAGATAGGCTGACATTCATAGCCTTCAATGTGTGATACAGTCATCTTCT
GGGATGGGTCCTCAGTGGGGCTGCCAGCATTGGAGTTTTCTCCTTCCTCCTGTAGTTTTAGATTTCCAAG
TTTCTTCAGCTTACGAGCTCCCAGAGTCATCCCTGCTTCATAACATTTCCGGAGACGACAAGATGGGCAA
TTTTTCCTCCGAAATTTATCAATGGTACAATCGTTTCTGCTGGCACATAGATACTTCTGTTTCCCTTCAG
CGGCTCTTTTGAAGAAGACCTTGCAGCTGCCACAAGTGAGAGCTCCGTAGTGACAGCCAGAAGCTTCATC
TCCACAGATCAGGCAGGTCTTCTGGGGTGGAAAGTAATAGTCGATGGGTAAAACATGGTCCCTGGTACTG
TCCAAACGCATGTCCCCATAAGGTCCGGAGTAGTTCTCCATCCAAGGTCCCATTTCACTTTTGACACAAT
TGGGACTGGGATAGGGTACTCTGTTCACAACTCCACCAGGATACCACACTTCGGAGGCAGAGTAGTCACT
CTCCTGGCTTGTCAGCCCCTGAGGGGGCCGAGTGTAGCCATAGGGGGCTACAGGCCCGGCATCGCTTGGG
CTGCTGCTGCCGCCCCCGCCTCCTGGCCCATATAATTGGCCTTCTTCAGCTGTGAAGAGAGTATGCCAGG
AAGAAGAGGTGGTGGCTGGGGGCGATCCAGTGCTGGGCCCGGCTACACTCCCTCCATGTAGACTACCCAA
GTCCCCATAGCGGCATTGCGCTGCCGCCGCAGCCCAGGCGCTGCCGTAGTCCAATGGGTTCTCCAGCTTG
ATACGGGCGTGTGGATGGGTAGGGGGCGGGGGGTGCGGCGGCCCGGACAGAGCCAGCGGAAAGTTGTAGT
AGTCGCGATTCTGGTATGCTGCTGCCTCGTCTAGTGCTCCAGATTTATACAGAGACAGAGAGGACGGGAT
CTCAAGTGTCCCAGAGCTACCTGCTTCACTGCTGCCAGAGCACCCCAAGCTCTCACCTTCCAATCCTTTG
GCGTAACCTCCCTTGAAAGAGGAATACTCAGCAGTCTCTTCAGTGCTTTTGCCTGGGCCTTCGTCCAGGG
GAAGACCTTTGCATTCGGGCAGCGGCGCACAAGGAGTGGGACGCACCGCGGGTGGACCTCCCAGGAGCGA
CGCGTACATGCAGTCTCCCCGAAGCTGTTCCCCTGGACTCAGATGTTCCAATGCTTCCACACCCAATCCC
ATGGACACAGACACTGCTTTACACAACTCCTTGGCACTGTCAGATATGGTTGAATTGCCCCCTAGGTAAC
TATCCTTGGAGGAAGAGGGAGCCCCCGTGGCCTCCCTGGCTCTTGCGCTGCTGCCTTCGGAGATTACCTC
CTGCTGCTGTTGGTGCTGTTGGTGCTGCTGTTGGTGCTGCTGCTGTTGTTGCTGCTGCTGAAGAAGTTGC
ATGGTGCCGGCCTCGTTCAAAATGTCTTTAATGTCGGCGGAGCAGCTGCTTAAGCCTGGGAAAGTGGGGC
CCAGCAGGGACAACGTGGATGGGGCAGCTGAGTCATCCTGATCTGGAGGAGCTGGTGGCTGCTGCGGCAG
CCCCTTGCCAGGAGCGGTGGCCGCCCCAGGCTCGGGGAGGCAGCTGCTCTCAGGGTGGCCCTCGGAGGCT
GCCTGCTGCTGTGAAGGCTGCTGTTCCTCCTCCAGGGCCAGGTAGCCTGTGGGGCCTCTGATGTGGGCTT
GAGGAGAACCATCCTCAGTGTGCTGCTGCCGCCGCCGCCGCCGGGGGCTAGTCTCCTGCCTCTGCTGTAA
ACAGGCGCCGGGAGGTGCTATGTTAGCGGCCTCAGGGTGCCTGGGGCCCGGGTTCTGGATCGCTTCGCGC
ACGCTCTGGAACAGATTCTGGAACGCTCCTCGATAGGTCTTGGATGGGGGCCGTGGGTAGACCCTTCCCA
GCCCTAACTGCACCTCCATCCTTGAGCTTGTCTGTAGCTTCCACCGAATTCCTCGAGATCTGAGTCCGGA
CTTGTACAGCTCGTCCATGCCGAGAGTGATCCCGGCGGCGGTCACGAACTCCAGCAGGACCATGTGATCG
CGCTTCTCGTTGGGGTCTTTGCTCAGGGCGGACTGGGTGCTCAGGTAGTGGTTGTCGGGCAGCAGCACGG
GGCCGTCGCCGATGGGGGTGTTCTGCTGGTAGTGGTCGGCGAGCTGCACGCTGCCGTCCTCGATGTTGTG
GCGGATCTTGAAGTTCACCTTGATGCCGTTCTTCTGCTTGTCGGCCATGATATAGACGTTGTGGCTGTTG
TAGTTGTACTCCAGCTTGTGCCCCAGGATGTTGCCGTCCTCCTTGAAGTCGATGCCCTTCAGCTCGATGC
GGTTCACCAGGGTGTCGCCCTCGAACTTCACCTCGGCGCGGGTCTTGTAGTTGCCGTCGTCCTTGAAGAA
GATGGTGCGCTCCTGGACGTAGCCTTCGGGCATGGCGGACTTGAAGAAGTCGTGCTGCTTCATGTGGTCG
GGGTAGCGGCTGAAGCACTGCACGCCGTAGGTCAGGGTGGTCACGAGGGTGGGCCAGGGCACGGGCAGCT
TGCCGGTGGTGCAGATGAACTTCAGGGTCAGCTTGCCGTAGGTGGCATCGCCCTCGCCCTCGCCGGACAC
GCTGAACTTGTGGCCGTTTACGTCGCCGTCCAGCTCGACCAGGATGGGCACCACCCCGGTGAACAGCTCC
TCGCCCTTGCTCACCATGGTGGCGACCGGTAGCGCTAGCGGATCTGACGGTTCACTAAACCAGCTCTGCT
TATATAGACCTCCCACCGTACACGCCTACCGCCCATTTGCGTCAATGGGGCGGAGTTGTTACGACATTTT
GGAAAGTCCCGTTGATTTTGGTGCCAAAACAAACTCCCATTGACGTCAATGGGGTGGAGACTTGGAAATC
CCCGTGAGTCAAACCGCTATCCACGCCCATTGATGTACTGCCAAAACCGCATCACCATGGTAATAGCGAT
GACTAATACGTAGATGTACTGCCAAGTAGGAAAGTCCCATAAGGTCATGTACTGGGCATAATGCCAGGCG
GGCCATTTACCGTCATTGACGTCAATAGGGGGCGTACTTGGCATATGATACACTTGATGTACTGCCAAGT
GGGCAGTTTACCGTAAATACTCCACCCATTGACGTCAATGGAAAGTCCCTATTGGCGTTACTATGGGAAC
ATACGTCATTATTGACGTCAATGGGCGGGGGTCGTTGGGCGGTCAGCCAGGCGGGCCATTTACCGTAAGT
TATGTAACGCGGAACTCCATATATGGGCTATGAACTAATGACCCCGTAATTGATTACTATTAATAACTAA
TGCATGGCGGTAATACGGTTATCCACAGAATCAGGGGATAACGCAGGAAAGAACATGTGAGCAAAAGGCC
AGCAAAAGGCCAGGAACCGTAAAAAGGCCGCGTTGCTGGCGTTTTTCCATAGGCTCCGCCCCCCTGACGA
GCATCACAAAAATCGACGCTCAAGTCAGAGGTGGCGAAACCCGACAGGACTATAAAGATACCAGGCGTTT
CCCCCTGGAAGCTCCCTCGTGCGCTCTCCTGTTCCGACCCTGCCGCTTACCGGATACCTGTCCGCCTTTC
TCCCTTCGGGAAGCGTGGCGCTTTCTCATAGCTCACGCTGTAGGTATCTCAGTTCGGTGTAGGTCGTTCG
CTCCAAGCTGGGCTGTGTGCACGAACCCCCCGTTCAGCCCGACCGCTGCGCCTTATCCGGTAACTATCGT
CTTGAGTCCAACCCGGTAAGACACGACTTATCGCCACTGGCAGCAGCCACTGGTAACAGGATTAGCAGAG
CGAGGTATGTAGGCGGTGCTACAGAGTTCTTGAAGTGGTGGCCTAACTACGGCTACACTAGAAGAACAGT
ATTTGGTATCTGCGCTCTGCTGAAGCCAGTTACCTTCGGAAAAAGAGTTGGTAGCTCTTGATCCGGCAAA
CAAACCACCGCTGGTAGCGGTGGTTTTTTTGTTTGCAAGCAGCAGATTACGCGCAGAAAAAAAGGATCTC
AAGAAGATCCTTTGATCTTTTCTACGGGGTCTGACGCTCAGTGGAACGAAAACTCACGTTAAGGGATTTT
GGTCATGAGATTATCAAAAAGGATCTTCACCTAGATCCTTTTAAATTAAAAATGAAGTTTTAAATCAATC
TAAAGTATATATGAGTAACCTGAGGCTATGGCAGGGCCTGCCGCCCCGACGTTGGCTGCGAGCCCTGGGC
CTTCACCCGAACTTGGGGGGTGGGGTGGGGAAAAGGAAGAAACGCGGGCGTATTGGCCCCAATGGGGTCT
CGGTGGGGTATCGACAGAGTGCCAGCCCTGGGACCGAACCCCGCGTTTATGAACAAACGACCCAACACCG
TGCGTTTTATTCTGTCTTTTTATTGCCGTCATAGCGCGGGTTCCTTCCGGTATTGTCTCCTTCCGTGTTT
CAGTTAGCCTCCCCCTAGGGTGGGCGAAGAACTCCAGCATGAGATCCCCGCGCTGGAGGATCATCCAGCC
GGCGTCCCGGAAAACGATTCCGAAGCCCAACCTTTCATAGAAGGCGGCGGTGGAATCGAAATCTCGTGAT
GGCAGGTTGGGCGTCGCTTGGTCGGTCATTTCGAACCCCAGAGTCCCGCTCAGAAGAACTCGTCAAGAAG
GCGATAGAAGGCGATGCGCTGCGAATCGGGAGCGGCGATACCGTAAAGCACGAGGAAGCGGTCAGCCCAT
TCGCCGCCAAGCTCTTCAGCAATATCACGGGTAGCCAACGCTATGTCCTGATAGCGGTCCGCCACACCCA
GCCGGCCACAGTCGATGAATCCAGAAAAGCGGCCATTTTCCACCATGATATTCGGCAAGCAGGCATCGCC
ATGGGTCACGACGAGATCCTCGCCGTCGGGCATGCTCGCCTTGAGCCTGGCGAACAGTTCGGCTGGCGCG
AGCCCCTGATGCTCTTCGTCCAGATCATCCTGATCGACAAGACCGGCTTCCATCCGAGTACGTGCTCGCT
CGATGCGATGTTTCGCTTGGTGGTCGAATGGGCAGGTAGCCGGATCAAGCGTATGCAGCCGCCGCATTGC
ATCAGCCATGATGGATACTTTCTCGGCAGGAGCAAGGTGAGATGACAGGAGATCCTGCCCCGGCACTTCG
CCCAATAGCAGCCAGTCCCTTCCCGCTTCAGTGACAACGTCGAGCACAGCTGCGCAAGGAACGCCCGTCG
TGGCCAGCCACGATAGCCGCGCTGCCTCGTCTTGCAGTTCATTCAGGGCACCGGACAGGTCGGTCTTGAC
AAAAAGAACCGGGCGCCCCTGCGCTGACAGCCGGAACACGGCGGCATCAGAGCAGCCGATTGTCTGTTGT
GCCCAGTCATAGCCGAATAGCCTCTCCACCCAAGCGGCCGGAGAACCTGCGTGCAATCCATCTTGTTCAA
TCATGCGAAACGATCCTCATCCTGTCTCTTGATCGATCTTTGCAAAAGCCTAGGCCTCCAAAAAAGCCTC
CTCACTACTTCTGGAATAGCTCAGAGGCCGAGGCGGCCTCGGCCTCTGCATAAATAAAAAAAATTAGTCA
GCCATGGGGCGGAGAATGGGCG
Features (pLannotate 1.2.2; 15 found; start..end, strand, type, name):
    236..340     -  promoter       AmpR promoter: bla
    367..795     +  rep_origin     f1 ori (sequence partly withheld): f1 bacteriophage origin of replication; arrow indicates direction of (+) strand synthesis
    829..950     -  polyA_signal   SV40 poly(A) signal: SV40 polyadenylation signal
    973..1057    -  CDS            large T antigen (fragment): large T antigen from SV40 (simian virus 40)
   1169..3865    -  CDS            Ar: ANDR_MOUSE - Also known as Nr3c4. Experimental evidence at protein level: Swiss-Prot protein existence level 1. Steroid hormone receptors are ligand-activated transcription factors that regulate eukaryotic gene expression and affect cellular proliferation and differentiation in target tissues. Transcription factor activity is modulated by bound coactivator and corepressor proteins like ZBTB7A that recruits NCOR1 and NCOR2 to the androgen response elements/ARE on target genes, negatively regulating androgen receptor signaling and androgen-induced cell proliferation. Transcription activation is
   3898..3916    -  misc_feature   MCS (fragment): multiple cloning site
   3917..4633    -  CDS            EGFP: EGFP is a basic (constitutively fluorescent) green fluorescent protein published in 1996, derived from Aequorea victoria. It is reported to be a rapidly-maturing weak dimer with moderate acid sensitivity.
   4678..4881    -  promoter       CMV promoter: human cytomegalovirus (CMV) immediate early promoter
   4882..5185    -  enhancer       CMV enhancer: human cytomegalovirus immediate early enhancer
   5360..5948    -  rep_origin     ori: high-copy-number ColE1/pMB1/pBR322/pUC origin of replication
   6170..6186    +  polyA_signal   bGH poly(A) signal (fragment): bovine growth hormone polyadenylation signal
   6277..6324    -  polyA_signal   HSV TK poly(A) signal: herpes simplex virus thymidine kinase polyadenylation signal (Cole and Stacy, 1985)
   6383..6535    -  CDS            ble (fragment): BLE_KLEPN - Experimental evidence at protein level: Swiss-Prot protein existence level 1. Binding protein with a strong affinity to the bleomycin family of antibiotics. Binds to CL990; an antimitotic-antibiotic compound. From Klebsiella pneumoniae.
   6556..7350    -  CDS            NeoR/KanR: aminoglycoside phosphotransferase from Tn5; aph(3')-II (or nptII); confers resistance to neomycin, kanamycin, and G418 (Geneticin®)
   7385..234     -  promoter       SV40 promoter (across the origin): SV40 enhancer and early promoter
