[The description below was written by a language model from this plasmid's Addgene catalogue record and pLannotate feature annotations shown in this document.]
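Description:
EGFP-AR is a mammalian expression plasmid that produces the mouse androgen receptor (Ar, also known as Nr3c4) fused at its N terminus to the green fluorescent protein EGFP. The exact backbone is recorded as unknown, though it is attributed to Clontech. The annotated layout, with EGFP followed by a remnant of a multiple cloning site and then the insert, fits a vector designed for N-terminal EGFP fusions. Both the depositor's sequence and the repository's sequencing result are 7,508 nt and carry the same fifteen features in the same relative order. They differ only in orientation and start point.

Expression of the fusion is driven by the human cytomegalovirus immediate early enhancer and promoter and terminated by the SV40 polyadenylation signal. A short large T antigen fragment is annotated just upstream of that signal and probably reflects the SV40 sequence around it rather than a functional gene. A single Tn5 aminoglycoside phosphotransferase gene (NeoR/KanR) serves as the marker in both hosts. A bacterial bla-type promoter drives it to give kanamycin resistance in E. coli, and the adjacent SV40 enhancer/early promoter, paired with an HSV TK polyadenylation signal, drives it to allow G418 selection of transfected mammalian cells. The small ble and bGH poly(A) fragments are partial matches with no evident function. The plasmid replicates at high copy from a ColE1/pUC-type origin, and an f1 origin is also present for single-stranded DNA production.

The stated purpose is simply a fluorescent fusion protein. Because the androgen receptor is a ligand-activated transcription factor, such a construct is suited to visualising the receptor's localisation and behaviour in living cells.
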