Addgene plasmid #111215: EGFP-AR
Purpose: fluorescent fusion protein
Depositing lab: Johannes A. Schmid. Depositing organization: Medical University of Vienna.
Backbone
  Vector backbone: Unknown
  Backbone manufacturer: Clontech
  Vector type: Mammalian Expression
  Selectable markers: Neomycin (select with G418)
Growth in bacteria
  Bacterial resistance: Kanamycin, 50 μg/mL
  Growth temperature: 37°C
  Growth strain: DH5alpha
  Copy number: High Copy
Gene/Insert
  Gene/Insert name: AR
  Species: M. musculus (mouse)
  Entrez Gene: Ar (a.k.a. Tfm)
  Tag / fusion protein: EGFP (N terminal on insert)
  Cloning method: Restriction Enzyme; 5′ cloning site Unknown (unknown if destroyed)
Terms and licenses: Academic/Nonprofit Terms; Industry Terms: Not Available to Industry
How to cite: EGFP-AR was a gift from Johannes A. Schmid (Addgene plasmid # 111215 ; http://n2t.net/addgene:111215 ; RRID:Addgene_111215)
